>Addgene plasmid #42420 | NUMBLA | depositor partial sequence | sequence record 57252 | NUMBLA sequence 535 bps
CATATGCACCATCATCATCATCATTCTTCTGGTGTAGATCTGGGTACCGAGAACCTGTACTTCCAATCCA
TGGCTAGCCGGCCACACCAATGGCAAGCTGACGAAGATGCTGTTCGGAAGGGTACCTGCTCCTTTCCGGT
CCGCTACCTGGGTCATGTAGAGGTGGAGGAATCGCGGGGCATGCATGTTTGTGAGGACGCAGTCAAAAAG
TTAAAAGCCATGGGGCGTAAGTCAGTCAAAAGTGTGCTGTGGGTTTCAGCGGATGGCCTGCGCGTCGTGG
ACGATAAAACCAAAGATTTACTGGTAGACCAGACGATTGAAAAGGTTTCCTTCTGCGCCCCAGATCGTAA
CCTGGACAAAGCATTTTCGTATATCTGTCGCGATGGTACTACACGGCGTTGGATTTGCCACTGTTTCTTA
GCTCTGAAAGACAGCGGGGAACGCCTGTCTCACGCGGTGGGATGCGCCTTTGCAGCGTGTTTAGAGCGTA
AGCAGCGTCGCGAAAAATGACAGTAAAGGTGGATACGGATCCGAA
