>Addgene plasmid #42420 | NUMBLA | addgene partial sequence | sequence record 60680 | T7 5'-TAATACGACTCACTATAGGG-3'
TTCCCTCTAGAAATAATTTTGTTTAACTTTAAGAAGGAGATATACATATGCACCATCATCATCATCATTC
TTCTGGTGTAGATCTGGGTACCGAGAACCTGTACTTCCAATCCATGGCTAGCCGGCCACACCAATGGCAA
GCTGACGAAGATGCTGTTCGGAAGGGTACCTGCTCCTTTCCGGTCCGCTACCTGGGTCATGTAGAGGTGG
AGGAATCGCGGGGCATGCATGTTTGTGAGGACGCAGTCAAAAAGTTAAAAGCCATGGGGCGTAAGTCAGT
CAAAAGTGTGCTGTGGGTTTCAGCGGATGGCCTGCGCGTCGTGGACGATAAAACCAAAGATTTACTGGTA
GACCAGACGATTGAAAAGGTTTCCTTCTGCGCCCCAGATCGTAACCTGGACAAAGCATTTTCGTATATCT
GTCGCGATGGTACTACACGGCGTTGGATTTGCCACTGTTTCTTAGCTCTGAAAGACAGCGGGGAACGCCT
GTCTCACGCGGTGGGATGCGCCTTTGCAGCGTGTTTAGAGCGTAAGCAGCGTCGCGAAAAATGACAGTAA
AGGTGGATACGGATCCGAATTCGAGCTCCGTCGACAAGCTTGCGGCCGCACTCGAGCACCACCACCACCA
CCACTGAGATCCGGCTGCTAACAAAGCCCGAAAGGAAGCTGAGTTGGCTGCTGCCACCGCTGAGCAATAA
CTAGCATAACCCCTTGGGGCCTCTAAACGGGTCTTGAGGGGTTTTTTGCTGAAAGGAGGAACTATATCCG
GATTGGCGAATGGG
[124 nt withheld, positions 785-908]
CGCCGGCTTTCCCCGTCA
