[The description below was written by a language model from this plasmid's Addgene catalogue record.]
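Description:
NUMBLA is a bacterial expression plasmid built on the pNIC28-Bsa4 backbone from the Structural Genomics Consortium, made to produce a fragment of human NUMBL (Numb-like) for structure determination. It is maintained in E. coli as a high-copy plasmid under kanamycin selection. The record does not list the origin of replication or the promoter. However, the sequencing primers are T7 forward and T7 terminator, and the depositor recommends a DE3-type expression host that supplies rare tRNAs. Both point to a T7 promoter/terminator cassette driven by T7 RNA polymerase from the host.

The insert is about 535 bp of human NUMBL sequence, introduced by ligation-independent cloning. The purpose field warns that it may not be the full open reading frame, and at this size it must encode a truncated domain construct rather than the whole protein. The record does not give the residue boundaries. The mutation field only refers to the depositor comments, which link to the structure entry, so any sequence differences from the reference are not specified here.

The coding sequence is fused at its N terminus to a hexahistidine tag followed by a TEV protease recognition site. This allows capture of the recombinant protein by immobilised metal affinity chromatography, after which the tag can be cleaved off to leave near-native protein. The alternative names include a Protein Data Bank entry, so the construct is associated with a solved structure. Its typical use is overexpression and purification of the NUMBL fragment for crystallography or related biophysical and biochemical studies.
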