Addgene plasmid #42420: NUMBLA
Purpose: Bacterial expression for structure determination; may not be full ORF
Depositing lab: Nicola Burgess-Brown. Depositing organization: University of Oxford.
Backbone
  Vector backbone: pNIC28-Bsa4
  Backbone manufacturer: SGC
  Vector type: Bacterial Expression
Growth in bacteria
  Bacterial resistance: Kanamycin, 50 μg/mL
  Growth temperature: 37°C
  Growth strain: Mach1 ;
  Copy number: High Copy
Gene/Insert
  Gene/Insert name: NUMBLA (alt names: NUMBL; gi|10863899; PDB:3F0W)
  Species: H. sapiens (human)
  Insert size (bp): 535
  Mutation: See Comments
  Entrez Gene: NUMBL (a.k.a. NBL, CAG3A, CTG3a, NUMBR, NUMB-R, TNRC23, NUMBLIKE)
  Tag / fusion protein: His6-TEV (N terminal on insert)
  Cloning method: Ligation Independent Cloning
  Sequencing primers: 5′ T7; 3′ T7-term
Terms and licenses: Academic/Nonprofit Terms; Industry Terms: Not Available to Industry
Depositor comments: http://www.thesgc.org/structures/3F0W/ Use BL21(DE3)-R3-pRARE2 strain for expression.
How to cite: NUMBLA was a gift from Nicola Burgess-Brown (Addgene plasmid # 42420 ; http://n2t.net/addgene:42420 ; RRID:Addgene_42420)
